>Addgene plasmid #40038 | pEGFP-C1 hSlp4-a C2A | addgene full sequence | sequence record 257512 | Addgene NGS Result
TTCTTTCCTGCGTTATCCCCTGATTCTGTGGATAACCGTATTACCGCCATGCATTAGTTATTAATAGTAA
TCAATTACGGGGTCATTAGTTCATAGCCCATATATGGAGTTCCGCGTTACATAACTTACGGTAAATGGCC
CGCCTGGCTGACCGCCCAACGACCCCCGCCCATTGACGTCAATAATGACGTATGTTCCCATAGTAACGCC
AATAGGGACTTTCCATTGACGTCAATGGGTGGAGTATTTACGGTAAACTGCCCACTTGGCAGTACATCAA
GTGTATCATATGCCAAGTACGCCCCCTATTGACGTCAATGACGGTAAATGGCCCGCCTGGCATTATGCCC
AGTACATGACCTTATGGGACTTTCCTACTTGGCAGTACATCTACGTATTAGTCATCGCTATTACCATGGT
GATGCGGTTTTGGCAGTACATCAATGGGCGTGGATAGCGGTTTGACTCACGGGGATTTCCAAGTCTCCAC
CCCATTGACGTCAATGGGAGTTTGTTTTGGCACCAAAATCAACGGGACTTTCCAAAATGTCGTAACAACT
CCGCCCCATTGACGCAAATGGGCGGTAGGCGTGTACGGTGGGAGGTCTATATAAGCAGAGCTGGTTTAGT
GAACCGTCAGATCCGCTAGCGCTACCGGTCGCCACCATGGTGAGCAAGGGCGAGGAGCTGTTCACCGGGG
TGGTGCCCATCCTGGTCGAGCTGGACGGCGACGTAAACGGCCACAAGTTCAGCGTGTCCGGCGAGGGCGA
GGGCGATGCCACCTACGGCAAGCTGACCCTGAAGTTCATCTGCACCACCGGCAAGCTGCCCGTGCCCTGG
CCCACCCTCGTGACCACCCTGACCTACGGCGTGCAGTGCTTCAGCCGCTACCCCGACCACATGAAGCAGC
ACGACTTCTTCAAGTCCGCCATGCCCGAAGGCTACGTCCAGGAGCGCACCATCTTCTTCAAGGACGACGG
CAACTACAAGACCCGCGCCGAGGTGAAGTTCGAGGGCGACACCCTGGTGAACCGCATCGAGCTGAAGGGC
ATCGACTTCAAGGAGGACGGCAACATCCTGGGGCACAAGCTGGAGTACAACTACAACAGCCACAACGTCT
ATATCATGGCCGACAAGCAGAAGAACGGCATCAAGGTGAACTTCAAGATCCGCCACAACATCGAGGACGG
CAGCGTGCAGCTCGCCGACCACTACCAGCAGAACACCCCCATCGGCGACGGCCCCGTGCTGCTGCCCGAC
AACCACTACCTGAGCACCCAGTCCGCCCTGAGCAAAGACCCCAACGAGAAGCGCGATCACATGGTCCTGC
TGGAGTTCGTGACCGCCGCCGGGATCACTCTCGGCATGGACGAGCTGTACAAGTCCGGACTCAGATCTCG
AGCTCAAGCTTCGAATTCTAAC
[390 nt withheld, positions 1423-1812]
ATCAGTGCTGAGTGAGGATCCACCGGATCTAGATAACTGATCATAATCAGCCATACCACATTTGTAGAGG
TTTTACTTGCTTTAAAAAACCTCCCACACCTCCCCCTGAACCTGAAACATAAAATGAATGCAATTGTTGT
TGTTAACTTGTTTATTGCAGCTTATAATGGTTACAAATAAAGCAATAGCATCACAAATTTCACAAATAAA
GCATTTTTTTCACTGCATTCTAGTTGTGGTTTGTCCAAACTCATCAATGTATCTTAACGCGTAAATTGTA
AGCGTTAATATTTTGTTAAAATTCGCGTTAAATTTTTGTTAAATCAGCTCATTTTTTAACCAATAGGCCG
AAATCGGCAAAATCCCTTATAAATCAAAAGAATAGACCGAGATAGGGT
[37 nt withheld, positions 2211-2247]
AAAGAACGTGGACTCCAACGTCAAAGG
[49 nt withheld, positions 2275-2323]
T
[91 nt withheld, positions 2325-2415]
G
[124 nt withheld, positions 2417-2540]
CAGGTGGCACTTTTCGGGGAAATGTGCGCGGAACCCCTATTTGTTTATTTTTCTAAATACATTCAAATAT
GTATCCGCTCATGAGACAATAACCCTGATAAATGCTTCAATAATATTGAAAAAGGAAGAGTCCTGAGGCG
GAAAGAACCAGCTGTGGAATGTGTGTCAGTTAGGGTGTGGAAAGTCCCCAGGCTCCCCAGCAGGCAGAAG
TATGCAAAGCATGCATCTCAATTAGTCAGCAACCAGGTGTGGAAAGTCCCCAGGCTCCCCAGCAGGCAGA
AGTATGCAAAGCATGCATCTCAATTAGTCAGCAACCATAGTCCCGCCCCTAACTCCGCCCATCCCGCCCC
TAACTCCGCCCAGTTCCGCCCATTCTCCGCCCCATGGCTGACTAATTTTTTTTATTTATGCAGAGGCCGA
GGCCGCCTCGGCCTCTGAGCTATTCCAGAAGTAGTGAGGAGGCTTTTTTGGAGGCCTAGGCTTTTGCAAA
GATCGATCAAGAGACAGGATGAGGATCGTTTCGCATGATTGAACAAGATGGATTGCACGCAGGTTCTCCG
GCCGCTTGGGTGGAGAGGCTATTCGGCTATGACTGGGCACAACAGACAATCGGCTGCTCTGATGCCGCCG
TGTTCCGGCTGTCAGCGCAGGGGCGCCCGGTTCTTTTTGTCAAGACCGACCTGTCCGGTGCCCTGAATGA
ACTGCAAGACGAGGCAGCGCGGCTATCGTGGCTGGCCACGACGGGCGTTCCTTGCGCAGCTGTGCTCGAC
GTTGTCACTGAAGCGGGAAGGGACTGGCTGCTATTGGGCGAAGTGCCGGGGCAGGATCTCCTGTCATCTC
ACCTTGCTCCTGCCGAGAAAGTATCCATCATGGCTGATGCAATGCGGCGGCTGCATACGCTTGATCCGGC
TACCTGCCCATTCGACCACCAAGCGAAACATCGCATCGAGCGAGCACGTACTCGGATGGAAGCCGGTCTT
GTCGATCAGGATGATCTGGACGAAGAGCATCAGGGGCTCGCGCCAGCCGAACTGTTCGCCAGGCTCAAGG
CGAGCATGCCCGACGGCGAGGATCTCGTCGTGACCCATGGCGATGCCTGCTTGCCGAATATCATGGTGGA
AAATGGCCGCTTTTCTGGATTCATCGACTGTGGCCGGCTGGGTGTGGCGGACCGCTATCAGGACATAGCG
TTGGCTACCCGTGATATTGCTGAAGAGCTTGGCGGCGAATGGGCTGACCGCTTCCTCGTGCTTTACGGTA
TCGCCGCTCCCGATTCGCAGCGCATCGCCTTCTATCGCCTTCTTGACGAGTTCTTCTGAGCGGGACTCTG
GGGTTCGAAATGACCGACCAAGCGACGCCCAACCTGCCATCACGAGATTTCGATTCCACCGCCGCCTTCT
ATGAAAGGTTGGGCTTCGGAATCGTTTTCCGGGACGCCGGCTGGATGATCCTCCAGCGCGGGGATCTCAT
GCTGGAGTTCTTCGCCCACCCTAGGGGGAGGCTAACTGAAACACGGAAGGAGACAATACCGGAAGGAACC
CGCGCTATGACGGCAATAAAAAGACAGAATAAAACGCACGGTGTTGGGTCGTTTGTTCATAAACGCGGGG
TTCGGTCCCAGGGCTGGCACTCTGTCGATACCCCACCGAGACCCCATTGGGGCCAATACGCCCGCGTTTC
TTCCTTTTCCCCACCCCACCCCCCAAGTTCGGGTGAAGGCCCAGGGCTCGCAGCCAACGTCGGGGCGGCA
GGCCCTGCCATAGCCTCAGGTTACTCATATATACTTTAGATTGATTTAAAACTTCATTTTTAATTTAAAA
GGATCTAGGTGAAGATCCTTTTTGATAATCTCATGACCAAAATCCCTTAACGTGAGTTTTCGTTCCACTG
AGCGTCAGACCCCGTAGAAAAGATCAAAGGATCTTCTTGAGATCCTTTTTTTCTGCGCGTAATCTGCTGC
TTGCAAACAAAAAAACCACCGCTACCAGCGGTGGTTTGTTTGCCGGATCAAGAGCTACCAACTCTTTTTC
CGAAGGTAACTGGCTTCAGCAGAGCGCAGATACCAAATACTGTTCTTCTAGTGTAGCCGTAGTTAGGCCA
CCACTTCAAGAACTCTGTAGCACCGCCTACATACCTCGCTCTGCTAATCCTGTTACCAGTGGCTGCTGCC
AGTGGCGATAAGTCGTGTCTTACCGGGTTGGACTCAAGACGATAGTTACCGGATAAGGCGCAGCGGTCGG
GCTGAACGGGGGGTTCGTGCACACAGCCCAGCTTGGAGCGAACGACCTACACCGAACTGAGATACCTACA
GCGTGAGCTATGAGAAAGCGCCACGCTTCCCGAAGGGAGAAAGGCGGACAGGTATCCGGTAAGCGGCAGG
GTCGGAACAGGAGAGCGCACGAGGGAGCTTCCAGGGGGAAACGCCTGGTATCTTTATAGTCCTGTCGGGT
TTCGCCACCTCTGACTTGAGCGTCGATTTTTGTGATGCTCGTCAGGGGGGCGGAGCCTATGGAAAAACGC
CAGCAACGCGGCCTTTTTACGGTTCCTGGCCTTTTGCTGGCCTTTTGCTCACATG
Features (pLannotate 1.2.2; 15 found; start..end, strand, type, name):
      1..47      +  rep_origin     RSF ori (fragment): Plasmids containing the RSF 1030 origin of replication can be propagated in E. coli cells that contain additional plasmids with compatible origins.
    115..418     +  enhancer       CMV enhancer: human cytomegalovirus immediate early enhancer
    419..622     +  promoter       CMV promoter: human cytomegalovirus (CMV) immediate early promoter
    667..1383    +  CDS            EGFP: EGFP is a basic (constitutively fluorescent) green fluorescent protein published in 1996, derived from Aequorea victoria. It is reported to be a rapidly-maturing weak dimer with moderate acid sensitivity.
   1384..1419    +  misc_feature   MCS (fragment): multiple cloning site
   1420..1908    +  CDS            SYTL4 (fragment) (sequence partly withheld): SYTL4_HUMAN - Experimental evidence at protein level: Swiss-Prot protein existence level 1. Modulates exocytosis of dense-core granules and secretion of hormones in the pancreas and the pituitary. Interacts with vesicles containing negatively charged phospholipids in a Ca(2+)-independent manner (By similarity). From Homo sapiens (Human).
   1957..2078    +  polyA_signal   SV40 poly(A) signal: SV40 polyadenylation signal
   2112..2540    -  rep_origin     f1 ori (sequence partly withheld): f1 bacteriophage origin of replication; arrow indicates direction of (+) strand synthesis
   2567..2671    +  promoter       AmpR promoter: bla
   2673..3030    +  promoter       SV40 promoter: SV40 enhancer and early promoter
   3065..3859    +  CDS            NeoR/KanR: aminoglycoside phosphotransferase from Tn5; aph(3')-II (or nptII); confers resistance to neomycin, kanamycin, and G418 (Geneticin®)
   3880..4032    +  CDS            ble (fragment): BLE_KLEPN - Experimental evidence at protein level: Swiss-Prot protein existence level 1. Binding protein with a strong affinity to the bleomycin family of antibiotics. Binds to CL990; an antimitotic-antibiotic compound. From Klebsiella pneumoniae.
   4091..4138    +  polyA_signal   HSV TK poly(A) signal: herpes simplex virus thymidine kinase polyadenylation signal (Cole and Stacy, 1985)
   4229..4245    -  polyA_signal   bGH poly(A) signal (fragment): bovine growth hormone polyadenylation signal
   4467..5055    +  rep_origin     ori: high-copy-number ColE1/pMB1/pBR322/pUC origin of replication
