[The description below was written by a language model from this plasmid's Addgene catalogue record and pLannotate feature annotations shown in this document.]
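Description:
pEGFP-C1 hSlp4-a C2A is a mammalian expression plasmid of about 5.1 kb, built on the Clontech pEGFP-C1 backbone. It encodes an isolated domain of human synaptotagmin-like protein 4-a (Slp4-a, also called granuphilin; gene SYTL4) fused to the C-terminus of EGFP. The insert is the C2A domain, recorded as residues 353–487, derived from a commercial cDNA clone and placed between the EcoRI and BamHI sites of the multiple cloning site, both of which are retained. The catalogue gives an insert size of 372 bp, whereas the annotated SYTL4 match in the sequenced plasmid spans roughly 490 bp, so the two figures do not agree exactly. Transcription of the fusion is driven by the human CMV immediate-early enhancer and promoter and terminated by the SV40 polyadenylation signal.

The plasmid is propagated in E. coli at high copy through a pUC-type ColE1 origin. An f1 origin is also present, which allows single-stranded DNA production. A single Tn5 NeoR/KanR cassette serves both hosts. A bacterial promoter drives kanamycin resistance in E. coli, while the SV40 early promoter and HSV TK polyadenylation signal allow G418 selection of stably transfected mammalian cells. The short RSF ori, ble and bGH poly(A) fragments in the feature table are most likely partial annotation matches within backbone sequence rather than functional elements.

C2 domains commonly mediate phospholipid binding, and the SYTL4 annotation notes calcium-independent interaction with negatively charged phospholipids. This GFP-tagged fragment is therefore suited to imaging the localisation and membrane targeting of the C2A domain alone. The associated study concerns the role of synaptotagmin-like proteins in forming a single apical membrane domain in epithelial cells.
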