Addgene plasmid #40038: pEGFP-C1 hSlp4-a C2A
Depositing lab: Fernando Martin-Belmonte. Depositing organization: Centro de Biologia Molecular Severo Ochoa. Publication: Synaptotagmin-like proteins control the formation of a single apical membrane domain in epithelial cells. Galvez-Santisteban M, Rodriguez-Fraticelli AE, Bryant DM, Vergarajauregui S, Yasuda T, Banon-Rodriguez I, Bernascone I, Datta A, Spivak N, Young K, Slim CL, Brakeman PR, Fukuda M, Mostov KE, Martin-Belmonte F. Nat Cell Biol. 2012 Jul 22. doi: 10.1038/ncb2541. PubMed 22820376.
Backbone
  Vector backbone: pEGFP-C1
  Backbone manufacturer: Clontech
  Backbone size w/o insert (bp): 4700
  Total vector size (bp): 5100
  Vector type: Mammalian Expression
  Selectable markers: Neomycin (select with G418)
Growth in bacteria
  Bacterial resistance: Kanamycin, 50 μg/mL
  Growth temperature: 37°C
  Growth strain: DH5alpha
  Copy number: High Copy
Gene/Insert
  Gene/Insert name: hSlp4-a C2A (alt names: Synaptotagmin-like protein 4-a; Slp4-a C2A; Granuphilin)
  Species: H. sapiens (human)
  Insert size (bp): 372
  Mutation: C2A domain (353-487)
  GenBank ID: NM_080737
  Entrez Gene: SYTL4 (a.k.a. SLP4)
  Promoter: CMV promoter
  Tag / fusion protein: EGFP (N terminal on backbone)
  Cloning method: Restriction Enzyme; 5′ cloning site EcoRI (not destroyed); 3′ cloning site BamHI (not destroyed)
  Sequencing primers: 5′ CATGGTCCTGCTGGAGTTCG; 3′ GATGAGTTTGGACAAACCACAAC
Resource information
  A portion of this plasmid was derived from a plasmid made by: Open Biosystems cDNA clone
Terms and licenses: Academic/Nonprofit Terms; Industry Terms: Not Available to Industry
How to cite: pEGFP-C1 hSlp4-a C2A was a gift from Fernando Martin-Belmonte (Addgene plasmid # 40038 ; http://n2t.net/addgene:40038 ; RRID:Addgene_40038)
