>Addgene plasmid #40038 | pEGFP-C1 hSlp4-a C2A | addgene partial sequence | sequence record 54515 | EGFP-C 5'-CATGGTCCTGCTGGAGTTCGTG-3'
TCCGGACTCAGATCTCGAGCTCAAGCTTCGAATTCTAAC
[390 nt withheld, positions 40-429]
ATCAGTGCTGAGTGAGGATCCACCGGATCTAGATAACTGATCATAATCAGCCATACCACATTTGTAGAGG
TTTTACTTGCTTTAAAAAACCTCCCACACCTCCCCCTGAACCTGAAACATAAAATGAATGCAATTGTTGT
TGTTAACTTGTTTATTGCAGCTTATAATGGTTACAAATAAAGCAATAGCATCACAAATTTCACAAATAAA
GCATTTTTTTCACTGCATTCTAGTTGTGGTTTGTCCAAACTCATCAATGTATCTTAACGCGTAAATTGTA
AGCGTTAATATTTTGTTAAAATTCGCGTTAAATTTTTGTTAAATCAGCTCATTTTTTAACC
